>Addgene plasmid #22889 | pcDNA3-Flag-Tipin | addgene partial sequence | sequence record 28744 | 22889 with T7
TACAAGGACGACGATGACAAGCTAGAACCACAGGAGAATGGCGTGATCGACCTACCAGATTATGAGCATG
TAGAAGATGAAACTTTTCCTCCTTTCCCACCTCCAGCCTCTCCAGAGAGACAAGATGGTGAAGGAACTGA
GCCTGATGAAGAGTCAGGAAATGGAGCACCTGTTCCTGTACCTCCAAAGAGAACAGTTAAAAGAAATATA
CCCAAGCTGGATGCTCAGAGATTAATTTCAGAGAGAGGACTTCCAGCCTTAAGGCATGTATTTGATAAGG
CAAAATTCAAAGGTAAAGGTCATGAGGCTGAAGACTTGAAGATGCTAATCAGACACATGGAGCACTGGGC
ACATAGGCTATTCCCTAAACTGCAGTTTGAGGATTTTATTGACAGAGTTGAATACCTGGGAAGTAAAAAG
GAAGTTCAGACCTGTTTAAAACGAATTCGACTTGATCTCCCTATTTTACATGAAGATTTTGTTAGCAATA
ATGATGAAGTTGCGGAGAATAATGAACATGATGTCACTTCTACTGAATTAGATCCCTTTCTGACAAACTT
ATCTGAAAGTGAGATGTTTGCTTCTGAGTTAAGTAGAAGCCTAACAGAAGANCNACAACNAAGAATTTGA
GAGAAATAAACAACT
