[The description below was written by a language model from this plasmid's Addgene catalogue record.]
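Description:
pcDNA3-Flag-Tipin is a mammalian expression plasmid built on the Invitrogen pcDNA3 backbone (about 5.4 kb without insert). It carries the human TIPIN coding sequence (Timeless-interacting protein), an insert of roughly 900 bp. The insert was cloned by restriction digestion between BamHI at the 5′ end and XhoI at the 3′ end, although the record does not say whether these sites survived cloning. A Flag epitope is fused to the N terminus of Tipin, so the protein can be detected or immunoprecipitated with anti-Flag reagents without a Tipin-specific antibody. The plasmid is maintained in E. coli at high copy number under ampicillin selection.

The record includes no feature table and does not name the promoter or any mammalian selection marker. The standard pcDNA3 backbone drives inserts from the CMV immediate-early promoter and terminates them with a bovine growth hormone polyadenylation signal. It also has a T7 promoter upstream of the cloning site and a neomycin resistance cassette for G418 selection of stable lines. The listed T7 and BGH sequencing primers fit this arrangement, but these elements are inferred from the backbone rather than recorded for this construct.

The associated publication concerns the human Tim/Tipin complex and its role in an intra-S checkpoint response to UV that slows replication fork displacement. The plasmid is therefore suited to transient or stable expression of tagged Tipin in human cells, for example to study its interaction with Timeless and other replication or checkpoint factors, or its localisation and function after DNA damage.
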