Addgene plasmid #22889: pcDNA3-Flag-Tipin
Depositing lab: Aziz Sancar. Depositing organization: University of North Carolina at Chapel Hill. Publication: The human Tim/Tipin complex coordinates an Intra-S checkpoint response to UV that slows replication fork displacement. Unsal-Kacmaz K, Chastain PD, Qu PP, Minoo P, Cordeiro-Stone M, Sancar A, Kaufmann WK. Mol Cell Biol. 2007 Apr . 27(8):3131-42. 10.1128/MCB.02190-06 PubMed 17296725.
Backbone
  Vector backbone: pcDNA3
  Backbone manufacturer: Invitrogen
  Backbone size w/o insert (bp): 5400
  Vector type: Mammalian Expression
Growth in bacteria
  Bacterial resistance: Ampicillin, 100 μg/mL
  Growth temperature: 37°C
  Growth strain: DH5alpha
  Copy number: High Copy
Gene/Insert
  Gene/Insert name: Tipin (alt name: Timeless-interacting protein)
  Species: H. sapiens (human)
  Insert size (bp): 903
  Entrez Gene: TIPIN
  Tag / fusion protein: Flag (N terminal on insert)
  Cloning method: Restriction Enzyme; 5′ cloning site BamHI (unknown if destroyed); 3′ cloning site XhoI (unknown if destroyed)
  Sequencing primers: 5′ T7; 3′ BGH
Terms and licenses: Academic/Nonprofit Terms; Industry Terms: Not Available to Industry
How to cite: pcDNA3-Flag-Tipin was a gift from Aziz Sancar (Addgene plasmid # 22889 ; http://n2t.net/addgene:22889 ; RRID:Addgene_22889)
